Addgene plasmid #136022: psiCHECK3-EIF3B-465-552
Purpose: EIF3B (465-552) 3'UTR fragment inserted into the 3'UTR of Renilla luciferase in the psiCHECK3 plasmid
Depositing lab: Anthony Leung. Depositing organization: Johns Hopkins School of Public Health. Publication: Structure-Mediated RNA Decay by UPF1 and G3BP1. Fischer JW, Busa VF, Shao Y, Leung AKL. Mol Cell. 2020 Apr 2;78(1):70-84.e6. doi: 10.1016/j.molcel.2020.01.021. Epub 2020 Feb 3. PubMed 32017897.
Backbone
  Vector backbone: Modified psCHECK2
  Backbone manufacturer: Promega
  Modifications to backbone: Modified so both Renilla and Firefly luciferase contain an intron for RT-qPCR
  Vector type: Mammalian Expression, Luciferase
Growth in bacteria
  Bacterial resistance: Ampicillin, 100 μg/mL
  Growth temperature: 37°C
  Growth strain: DH5alpha
  Copy number: Unknown
Gene/Insert
  Gene/Insert name: EIF3B 3'UTR
  Species: H. sapiens (human)
  GenBank ID: NM_001037283.1
  Entrez Gene: EIF3B (a.k.a. EIF3-ETA, EIF3-P110, EIF3-P116, EIF3S9, PRT1)
Terms and licenses: Academic/Nonprofit Terms; Industry Terms: Not Available to Industry
How to cite: psiCHECK3-EIF3B-465-552 was a gift from Anthony Leung (Addgene plasmid # 136022 ; http://n2t.net/addgene:136022 ; RRID:Addgene_136022)
