[The description below was written by a language model from this plasmid's Addgene catalogue record and pLannotate feature annotations shown in this document.]
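Description:
psiCHECK3-EIF3B-465-552 is a 6,575 nt dual-luciferase reporter plasmid for mammalian expression, built on a modified version of the Promega psiCHECK-2 backbone. It is propagated in E. coli through a high-copy ColE1/pUC-type origin and selected with ampicillin via the β-lactamase (AmpR) gene and its own promoter. No mammalian selection marker is annotated, which fits use by transient transfection.

The plasmid carries two independent reporter units in the same orientation. In the first, the SV40 enhancer/early promoter drives a human codon-optimized Renilla luciferase (hRluc), preceded by a chimeric β-globin/immunoglobulin intron and a T7 promoter, and terminated by a synthetic poly(A) signal. According to the catalogue record, a fragment of the human EIF3B 3'UTR (positions 465–552) is inserted into the Renilla 3'UTR. The feature table does not annotate this insert, but there is an unannotated gap between the end of the hRluc coding sequence and the poly(A) signal where it would be expected to lie. In the second unit, the HSV thymidine kinase promoter drives firefly luciferase (luc+), followed by an SV40 poly(A) signal. It serves as an internal normalization control expressed from the same plasmid. The defining "psiCHECK3" modification is that both cassettes contain an intron; the table shows a second copy of the chimeric intron and T7 promoter upstream of firefly luciferase. The record states this was done for RT-qPCR, as introns let spliced reporter mRNA be distinguished from plasmid DNA.

The construct is suited to testing how this EIF3B 3'UTR segment affects reporter expression and mRNA levels, using Renilla/firefly ratios at the protein or transcript level. The associated study concerns structure-mediated RNA decay involving UPF1 and G3BP1.
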