Features (pLannotate 1.2.2; 14 found; start..end, strand, type, name):
     65..422     +  promoter       SV40 promoter: SV40 enhancer and early promoter
    492..624     +  intron         chimeric intron: chimera between introns from human β-globin and immunoglobulin heavy chain genes
    669..687     +  promoter       T7 promoter: promoter for bacteriophage T7 RNA polymerase
    697..1632    +  CDS            hRluc: Renilla luciferase human codon-optimized
   1768..1816    +  polyA_signal   poly(A) signal: synthetic polyadenylation signal
   1825..2576    +  promoter       HSV TK promoter: herpes simplex virus thymidine kinase promoter
   2646..2778    +  intron         chimeric intron: chimera between introns from human β-globin and immunoglobulin heavy chain genes
   2823..2841    +  promoter       T7 promoter: promoter for bacteriophage T7 RNA polymerase
   2856..4508    +  CDS            luciferase: firefly luciferase; luc+; enhanced luc+ version of the luciferase gene AAS38485.1 42718124.0
   4533..4654    -  polyA_signal   SV40 poly(A) signal: SV40 polyadenylation signal
   4677..4745    -  CDS            large T antigen (fragment): large T antigen from SV40 (simian virus 40)
   4787..4891    +  promoter       AmpR promoter: bla
   4892..5752    +  CDS            AmpR: β-lactamase; bla; confers resistance to ampicillin, carbenicillin, and related antibiotics
   5923..6511    +  rep_origin     ori: high-copy-number ColE1/pMB1/pBR322/pUC origin of replication
>Addgene plasmid #136022 | psiCHECK3-EIF3B-465-552 | addgene full sequence | sequence record 269947 | Addgene NGS Result
GACAGATCTGCGCAGCACCATGGCCTGAAATAACCTCTGAAAGAGGAACTTGGTTAGGTACCTTCTGAGG
CGGAAAGAACCAGCTGTGGAATGTGTGTCAGTTAGGGTGTGGAAAGTCCCCAGGCTCCCCAGCAGGCAGA
AGTATGCAAAGCATGCATCTCAATTAGTCAGCAACCAGGTGTGGAAAGTCCCCAGGCTCCCCAGCAGGCA
GAAGTATGCAAAGCATGCATCTCAATTAGTCAGCAACCATAGTCCCGCCCCTAACTCCGCCCATCCCGCC
CCTAACTCCGCCCAGTTCCGCCCATTCTCCGCCCCATGGCTGACTAATTTTTTTTATTTATGCAGAGGCC
GAGGCCGCCTCGGCCTCTGAGCTATTCCAGAAGTAGTGAGGAGGCTTTTTTGGAGGCCTAGGCTTTTGCA
AAAAGCTTGATTCTTCTGACACAACAGTCTCGAACTTAAGCTGCAGAAGTTGGTCGTGAGGCACTGGGCA
GGTAAGTATCAAGGTTACAAGACAGGTTTAAGGAGACCAATAGAAACTGGGCTTGTCGAGACAGAGAAGA
CTCTTGCGTTTCTGATAGGCACCTATTGGTCTTACTGACATCCACTTTGCCTTTCTCTCCACAGGTGTCC
ACTCCCAGTTCAATTACAGCTCTTAAGGCTAGAGTACTTAATACGACTCACTATAGGCTAGCCACCATGG
CTTCCAAGGTGTACGACCCCGAGCAACGCAAACGCATGATCACTGGGCCTCAGTGGTGGGCTCGCTGCAA
GCAAATGAACGTGCTGGACTCCTTCATCAACTACTATGATTCCGAGAAGCACGCCGAGAACGCCGTGATT
TTTCTGCATGGTAACGCTGCCTCCAGCTACCTGTGGAGGCACGTCGTGCCTCACATCGAGCCCGTGGCTA
GATGCATCATCCCTGATCTGATCGGAATGGGTAAGTCCGGCAAGAGCGGGAATGGCTCATATCGCCTCCT
GGATCACTACAAGTACCTCACCGCTTGGTTCGAGCTGCTGAACCTTCCAAAGAAAATCATCTTTGTGGGC
CACGACTGGGGGGCTTGTCTGGCCTTTCACTACTCCTACGAGCACCAAGACAAGATCAAGGCCATCGTCC
ATGCTGAGAGTGTCGTGGACGTGATCGAGTCCTGGGACGAGTGGCCTGACATCGAGGAGGATATCGCCCT
GATCAAGAGCGAAGAGGGCGAGAAAATGGTGCTTGAGAATAACTTCTTCGTCGAGACCATGCTCCCAAGC
AAGATCATGCGGAAACTGGAGCCTGAGGAGTTCGCTGCCTACCTGGAGCCATTCAAGGAGAAGGGCGAGG
TTAGACGGCCTACCCTCTCCTGGCCTCGCGAGATCCCTCTCGTTAAGGGAGGCAAGCCCGACGTCGTCCA
GATTGTCCGCAACTACAACGCCTACCTTCGGGCCAGCGACGATCTGCCTAAGATGTTCATCGAGTCCGAC
CCTGGGTTCTTTTCCAACGCTATTGTCGAGGGAGCTAAGAAGTTCCCTAACACCGAGTTCGTGAAGGTGA
AGGGCCTCCACTTCAGCCAGGAGGACGCTCCAGATGAAATGGGTAAGTACATCAAGAGCTTCGTGGAGCG
CGTGCTGAAGAACGAGCAGTAATTCTAGGCGATCGCTCGAGGCACCGCCATGCCTTGTACCCCCACCGTG
CAGGTTGTGGCCGGTTTTCTCCGCAGGTTGAACATGGAAATAAAAGCAAACTTGTATGAGTTTAAACCTA
GAGCGGCCGCTGGCCGCAATAAAATATCTTTATTTTCATTACATCTGTGTGTTGGTTTTTTGTGTGAGGA
TCTAAATGAGTCTTCGGACCTCGCGGGGGCCGCTTAAGCGGTGGTTAGGGTTTGTCTGACGCGGGGGGAG
GGGGAAGGAACGAAACACTCTCATTCGGAGGCGGCTCGGGGTTTGGTCTTGGTGGCCACGGGCACGCAGA
AGAGCGCCGCGATCCTCTTAAGCACCCCCCCGCCCTCCGTGGAGGCGGGGGTTTGGTCGGCGGGTGGTAA
CTGGCGGGCCGCTGACTCGGGCGGGTCGCGCGCCCCAGAGTGTGACCTTTTCGGTCTGCTCGCAGACCCC
CGGGCGGCGCCGCCGCGGCGGCGACGGGCTCGCTGGGTCCTAGGCTCCATGGGGACCGTATACGTGGACA
GGCTCTGGAGCATCCGCACGACTGCGGTGATATTACCGGAGACCTTCTGCGGGACGAGCCGGGTCACGCG
GCTGACGCGGAGCGTCCGTTGGGCGACAAACACCAGGACGGGGCACAGGTACACTATCTTGTCACCCGGA
GGCGCGAGGGACTGCAGGAGCTTCAGGGAGTGGCGCAGCTGCTTCATCCCCGTGGCCCGTTGCTCGCGTT
TGCTGGCGGTGTCCCCGGAAGAAATATATTTGCATGTCTTTAGTTCTATGATGACACAAACCCCGCCCAG
CGTCTTGTCATTGGCGAATTCGAACACGCAGATGCAGTCGGGGCGGCGCGGTCCCAGGTCCACTTCGCAT
ATTAAGGTGACGCGTGTGGCCTCGAACACCGAGCGACCCTGCAGCGACCCGCTTAAAAGCTTGATTCTTC
TGACACAACAGTCTCGAACTTAAGCTGCAGAAGTTGGTCGTGAGGCACTGGGCAGGTAAGTATCAAGGTT
ACAAGACAGGTTTAAGGAGACCAATAGAAACTGGGCTTGTCGAGACAGAGAAGACTCTTGCGTTTCTGAT
AGGCACCTATTGGTCTTACTGACATCCACTTTGCCTTTCTCTCCACAGGTGTCCACTCCCAGTTCAATTA
CAGCTCTTAAGGCTAGAGTACTTAATACGACTCACTATAGGCTAGCAAAGCCACCATGGCCGATGCTAAG
AACATTAAGAAGGGCCCTGCTCCCTTCTACCCTCTGGAGGATGGCACCGCTGGCGAGCAGCTGCACAAGG
CCATGAAGAGGTATGCCCTGGTGCCTGGCACCATTGCCTTCACCGATGCCCACATTGAGGTGGACATCAC
CTATGCCGAGTACTTCGAGATGTCTGTGCGCCTGGCCGAGGCCATGAAGAGGTACGGCCTGAACACCAAC
CACCGCATCGTGGTGTGCTCTGAGAACTCTCTGCAGTTCTTCATGCCAGTGCTGGGCGCCCTGTTCATCG
GAGTGGCCGTGGCCCCTGCTAACGACATTTACAACGAGCGCGAGCTGCTGAACAGCATGGGCATTTCTCA
GCCTACCGTGGTGTTCGTGTCTAAGAAGGGCCTGCAGAAGATCCTGAACGTGCAGAAGAAGCTGCCTATC
ATCCAGAAGATCATCATCATGGACTCTAAGACCGACTACCAGGGCTTCCAGAGCATGTACACATTCGTGA
CATCTCATCTGCCTCCTGGCTTCAACGAGTACGACTTCGTGCCAGAGTCTTTCGACAGGGACAAAACCAT
TGCCCTGATCATGAACAGCTCTGGGTCTACCGGCCTGCCTAAGGGCGTGGCCCTGCCTCATCGCACCGCC
TGTGTGCGCTTCTCTCACGCCCGCGACCCTATTTTCGGCAACCAGATCATCCCCGACACCGCTATTCTGA
GCGTGGTGCCATTCCACCACGGCTTCGGCATGTTCACCACCCTGGGCTACCTGATTTGCGGCTTTCGGGT
GGTGCTGATGTACCGCTTCGAGGAGGAGCTGTTCCTGCGCAGCCTGCAAGACTACAAAATTCAGTCTGCC
CTGCTGGTGCCAACCCTGTTCAGCTTCTTCGCTAAGAGCACCCTGATCGACAAGTACGACCTGTCTAACC
TGCACGAGATTGCCTCTGGCGGCGCCCCACTGTCTAAGGAGGTGGGCGAAGCCGTGGCCAAGCGCTTTCA
TCTGCCAGGCATCCGCCAGGGCTACGGCCTGACCGAGACAACCAGCGCCATTCTGATTACCCCAGAGGGC
GACGACAAGCCTGGCGCCGTGGGCAAGGTGGTGCCATTCTTCGAGGCCAAGGTGGTGGACCTGGACACCG
GCAAGACCCTGGGAGTGAACCAGCGCGGCGAGCTGTGTGTGCGCGGCCCTATGATTATGTCCGGCTACGT
GAATAACCCTGAGGCCACAAACGCCCTGATCGACAAGGACGGCTGGCTGCACTCTGGCGACATTGCCTAC
TGGGACGAGGACGAGCACTTCTTCATCGTGGACCGCCTGAAGTCTCTGATCAAGTACAAGGGCTACCAGG
TGGCCCCAGCCGAGCTGGAGTCTATCCTGCTGCAGCACCCTAACATTTTCGACGCCGGAGTGGCCGGCCT
GCCCGACGACGATGCCGGCGAGCTGCCTGCCGCCGTCGTCGTGCTGGAACACGGCAAGACCATGACCGAG
AAGGAGATCGTGGACTATGTGGCCAGCCAGGTGACAACCGCCAAGAAGCTGCGCGGCGGAGTGGTGTTCG
TGGACGAGGTGCCCAAGGGCCTGACCGGCAAGCTGGACGCCCGCAAGATCCGCGAGATCCTGATCAAGGC
TAAGAAAGGCGGCAAGATCGCCGTGTAATGCGGCCGCTTCGAGCAGACATGATAAGATACATTGATGAGT
TTGGACAAACCACAACTAGAATGCAGTGAAAAAAATGCTTTATTTGTGAAATTTGTGATGCTATTGCTTT
ATTTGTAACCATTATAAGCTGCAATAAACAAGTTAACAACAACAATTGCATTCATTTTATGTTTCAGGTT
CAGGGGGAGGTGTGGGAGGTTTTTTAAAGCAAGTAAAACCTCTACAAATGTGGTAAAATCGATAAGGATC
CAGGTGGCACTTTTCGGGGAAATGTGCGCGGAACCCCTATTTGTTTATTTTTCTAAATACATTCAAATAT
GTATCCGCTCATGAGACAATAACCCTGATAAATGCTTCAATAATATTGAAAAAGGAAGAGTATGAGTATT
CAACATTTCCGTGTCGCCCTTATTCCCTTTTTTGCGGCATTTTGCCTTCCTGTTTTTGCTCACCCAGAAA
CGCTGGTGAAAGTAAAAGATGCTGAAGATCAGTTGGGTGCACGAGTGGGTTACATCGAACTGGATCTCAA
CAGCGGTAAGATCCTTGAGAGTTTTCGCCCCGAAGAACGTTTTCCAATGATGAGCACTTTTAAAGTTCTG
CTATGTGGCGCGGTATTATCCCGTATTGACGCCGGGCAAGAGCAACTCGGTCGCCGCATACACTATTCTC
AGAATGACTTGGTTGAGTACTCACCAGTCACAGAAAAGCATCTTACGGATGGCATGACAGTAAGAGAATT
ATGCAGTGCTGCCATAACCATGAGTGATAACACTGCGGCCAACTTACTTCTGACAACGATCGGAGGACCG
AAGGAGCTAACCGCTTTTTTGCACAACATGGGGGATCATGTAACTCGCCTTGATCGTTGGGAACCGGAGC
TGAATGAAGCCATACCAAACGACGAGCGTGACACCACGATGCCTGTAGCAATGGCAACAACGTTGCGCAA
ACTATTAACTGGCGAACTACTTACTCTAGCTTCCCGGCAACAATTAATAGACTGGATGGAGGCGGATAAA
GTTGCAGGACCACTTCTGCGCTCGGCCCTTCCGGCTGGCTGGTTTATTGCTGATAAATCTGGAGCCGGTG
AGCGTGGGTCTCGCGGTATCATTGCAGCACTGGGGCCAGATGGTAAGCCCTCCCGTATCGTAGTTATCTA
CACGACGGGGAGTCAGGCAACTATGGATGAACGAAATAGACAGATCGCTGAGATAGGTGCCTCACTGATT
AAGCATTGGTAACTGTCAGACCAAGTTTACTCATATATACTTTAGATTGATTTAAAACTTCATTTTTAAT
TTAAAAGGATCTAGGTGAAGATCCTTTTTGATAATCTCATGACCAAAATCCCTTAACGTGAGTTTTCGTT
CCACTGAGCGTCAGACCCCGTAGAAAAGATCAAAGGATCTTCTTGAGATCCTTTTTTTCTGCGCGTAATC
TGCTGCTTGCAAACAAAAAAACCACCGCTACCAGCGGTGGTTTGTTTGCCGGATCAAGAGCTACCAACTC
TTTTTCCGAAGGTAACTGGCTTCAGCAGAGCGCAGATACCAAATACTGTTCTTCTAGTGTAGCCGTAGTT
AGGCCACCACTTCAAGAACTCTGTAGCACCGCCTACATACCTCGCTCTGCTAATCCTGTTACCAGTGGCT
GCTGCCAGTGGCGATAAGTCGTGTCTTACCGGGTTGGACTCAAGACGATAGTTACCGGATAAGGCGCAGC
GGTCGGGCTGAACGGGGGGTTCGTGCACACAGCCCAGCTTGGAGCGAACGACCTACACCGAACTGAGATA
CCTACAGCGTGAGCTATGAGAAAGCGCCACGCTTCCCGAAGGGAGAAAGGCGGACAGGTATCCGGTAAGC
GGCAGGGTCGGAACAGGAGAGCGCACGAGGGAGCTTCCAGGGGGAAACGCCTGGTATCTTTATAGTCCTG
TCGGGTTTCGCCACCTCTGACTTGAGCGTCGATTTTTGTGATGCTCGTCAGGGGGGCGGAGCCTATGGAA
AAACGCCAGCAACGCGGCCTTTTTACGGTTCCTGGCCTTTTGCTGGCCTTTTGCTCACATGGCTC
