>Addgene plasmid #136022 | psiCHECK3-EIF3B-465-552 | depositor partial sequence | sequence record 263043 | 3'UTR with Insertion
TTCTAGGCGATCGCTCGAGGCACCGCCATGCCTTGTACCCCCACCGTGCAGGTTGTGGCCGGTTTTCTCC
GCAGGTTGAACATGGAAATAAAAGCAAACTTGTATGAGTTTAAACCTAGAGCGGCCGCTGGCCGC
